>Addgene plasmid #48250 | SypHer | addgene partial sequence | sequence record 70492 | CMV-F 5'-CGCAAATGGGCGGTAGGCGTG-3'
ACCGTCAGATCCGCTAGCGCCACCATGGAGATGGCAAGCCAGCAGGGCGAGACGATGTCCGGACCGCTGC
ACATTGGTTTGATTCCCACAGTTGGACCGTACCTGCTACCGCATATTATCCCTATGCTGCACCAGACCTT
TCCAAAGCTGGAAATGTATCTGCATGAAGCACAGACCCACCAGTTACTGGCGCAACTGGACAGCGGCAAA
CTCGATTGCGTGATCCTCGCGCTGGTGAAAGAGAGCGAAGCATTCATTGAAGTGCCGTTGTTTGATGAGC
CAATGTTGCTGGCTATCTATGAAGATCACCCGTGGGCGAACCGCGAATGCGTACCGATGGCCGATCTGGC
AGGGGAAAAACTGCTGATGCTGGAAGATGGTCACTCTTTGCGCGATCAGGCAATGTCCGCCGGCTACAAC
AGCGACAACGTCTATATCATGGCCGACAAGCAGAAGAACGGCATCAAGGCCAACTTCAAGATCCGCCACA
ACGTCGAGGACGGCAGCGTGCAGCTCGCCGACCACTACCAGCAGAACACCCCCATCGGCGACGGCCCCGT
GCTGCTGCCCGACAACCACTACCTGAGCTTCCAGTCCGTCCTGAGCAAAGACCCCAACGAGAAGCGCGAT
CACATGGTCCTGCTGGAGTTCGTGACCGCCGCCGGGATCACTCTCGGCATGGACGAGCTGTACAACGTGG
ATGGCGGTAGCGGTGGCACCGGCAGCAAGGGCGAGGAGCTGTTCACCGGGGTGGTGCCCATCCTGGTCGA
GCTGGACGGCGACGTAAACGGCCACAAGTTCAGCGTGTCCGGCGAGGGCGAGGGCGATGCCACCTACGGC
AAGCTGACCCTGAAGCTGATCTGCACCACCGGCAAGCTGCCCGTGCCCTGGCCCACCCTCGTGACCACCC
TCGGCTACGGCCTGAAGTGCTTCG
