>Addgene plasmid #48250 | SypHer | addgene partial sequence | sequence record 101145 | SV40pA-R 5'-GAAATTTGTGATGCTATTGC-3'
TTATAAGCTGCAATAAACAAGTTAACAACAACAATTGCATTCATTTTATGTTTCAGGTTCAGGGGGAGGT
GTGGGAGGTTTTTTAAAGCAAGTAAAACCTCTACAAATGTGGTATGGCTGATTATGATCAGTTATCTAGA
TCCGGTGGATCCCGGGCCCGCGGTACCGTCGACTGCAGAATTCGAAGCTTTTAAACCGCCTGTTTTAAAA
CTTTATCGAAATGGCCATCCATTCTTGCGCGGATGGCCTCTGCCAGCTGCTCATAGCGGCTGCGCAGCGG
TGAGCCAGGACGATAAACCAGGCCAATAGTGCGGCGTGGTTCCGGCTTAATGCACGGCAGATAAACAACC
CCATCGCGTTTGCGCTCCGGCGGCACAGCCAGCGCTGGCAGTAAAGTGATCCCGCTACCTGCCGCCACCA
TGTTGCGCAGAGTTTCCAGGCTGGTCGCGCGGAAGTGTGTATCTTCATCCGCCCCGGCTTCAAAACAGAA
ACCGGTGCCGTTGTACTCCAGCTTGTGCCCCAGGATGTTGCCGTCCTCCTTGAAGCCGATGCCCTTCAGC
TCGATGCGGTTCACCAGGGTGTCGCCCTCGAACTTCACCTCGGCGCGGGTCTTGTAGTTGCCGTCGTCCT
TGAAGAAGATGGTGCGCTCCTGGACGTAGCCTTCGGGCATGGCGGACTTGAAGAAGTCGTGCTGCTTCAT
GTGGTCGGGGTAGCGGGCGAAGCACTTCAGGCCGTAGCCGAGGGTGGTCACGAGGGTGGGCCAGGGCACG
GGCAGCTTGCCGGTGGTGCAGATCAGCTTCAGGGTCAGCTTGCCGTAGGTGGCATCGCCCTCGCCCTCGC
CGGACACGCTGAACTTGTGGCCGTTTACGTCGCCGTCCAGCTCGACCAGGATGGGCACCACCCCGGTGAA
CAGCTCCTCGCCCTTGCTGCCGGTGCCACCGCTACCGCCATCCACGTTGTACAGCTCGTCCATGCCGAGA
GTGATCCCGGCGGCGGTCACGAACTCCAGCAGGACCATGTGATCGCGCTTCTCGTTGGGGTCTTTGCTCA
GGACGGA
