[The description below was written by a language model from this plasmid's Addgene catalogue record.]
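Description:
SypHer is a mammalian expression plasmid encoding a genetically encoded fluorescent pH sensor. It is built on the commercial pHyper-cyto backbone, which according to the depositor's notes was itself made by replacing the EGFP coding sequence of pEGFP-C1 with the HyPer sequence. The plasmid is maintained in E. coli at high copy under kanamycin selection. It also carries a neomycin resistance marker, so transfected mammalian cells can be selected with G418. No feature table accompanies the record, so the origin of replication and other backbone elements are not itemised. The use of an SV40 polyadenylation-region sequencing primer suggests that an SV40 poly(A) signal lies downstream of the insert.

The payload is a synthetic open reading frame of roughly 1.4 kb driven by the CMV immediate-early promoter, which gives strong constitutive expression in most mammalian cell types. SypHer differs from the parental HyPer probe by a single C199S substitution introduced by site-directed mutagenesis. HyPer is generally known as a hydrogen peroxide sensor that is also pH-sensitive. Replacing this cysteine is understood to abolish the peroxide response while leaving the pH-dependent fluorescence change intact, so the protein works as a dedicated pH reporter. The backbone name implies the cytosolic version, and the record lists no organelle targeting sequence or extra tags.

The stated purpose is pH sensing. The associated publication concerns the regulation of the mitochondrial proton gradient during cytosolic calcium elevations, which fits with using the probe for live-cell imaging of pH dynamics in transfected mammalian cells.
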