Addgene plasmid #48250: SypHer
Purpose: pH sensor
Depositing lab: Nicolas Demaurex. Depositing organization: University of Geneva. Publication: Dynamic regulation of the mitochondrial proton gradient during cytosolic calcium elevations. Poburko D, Santo-Domingo J, Demaurex N. J Biol Chem. 2011 Apr 1;286(13):11672-84. doi: 10.1074/jbc.M110.159962. Epub 2011 Jan 11. PubMed 21224385.
Backbone
  Vector backbone: pHyper-cyto
  Backbone manufacturer: Evrogen
  Vector type: Mammalian Expression
  Selectable markers: Neomycin (select with G418)
Growth in bacteria
  Bacterial resistance: Kanamycin, 50 μg/mL
  Growth temperature: 37°C
  Growth strain: DH5alpha
  Copy number: High Copy
Gene/Insert
  Gene/Insert name: SypHer
  Species: Synthetic
  Insert size (bp): 1400
  Mutation: C199S
  Promoter: CMV
  Cloning method: Unknown
  Sequencing primers: 5′ CMV-F; 3′ SV40pA-R
Terms and licenses: Academic/Nonprofit Terms; Industry Terms: Not Available to Industry
Depositor comments: pHyper was cloned by replacing EGFP with the Hyper sequence in the pEGFP-C1 vector (Clontech). To make pSypHer, the C199S mutation was made with the QuikChange II site-directed mutagenesis kit using the following oligos: 5′-agatggtcactctttgcgcgat-3′ (forward) 5′-atcgcgcaaagagtgaccatct-3′ (reverse)
How to cite: SypHer was a gift from Nicolas Demaurex (Addgene plasmid # 48250 ; http://n2t.net/addgene:48250 ; RRID:Addgene_48250)
